>Addgene plasmid #124878 | pCAD108_Arg273His_pCMV6Entry-hIRG1 | addgene full sequence | sequence record 257458 | Addgene NGS Result
AACAAAATATTAACGCTTACAATTTCCATTCGCCATTCAGGCTGCGCAACTGTTGGGAAGGGCGATCGGT
GCGGGCCTCTTCGCTATTACGCCAGCTGGCGAAAGGGGGATGTGCTGCAAGGCGATTAAGTTGGGTAACG
CCAGGGTTTTCCCAGTCACGACGTTGTAAAACGACGGCCAGTGCCAAGCTGATCTATACATTGAATCAAT
ATTGGCAATTAGCCATATTAGTCATTGGTTATATAGCATAAATCAATATTGGCTATTGGCCATTGCATAC
GTTGTATCTATATCATAATATGTACATTTATATTGGCTCATGTCCAATATGACCGCCATGTTGACATTGA
TTATTGACTAGTTATTAATAGTAATCAATTACGGGGTCATTAGTTCATAGCCCATATATGGAGTTCCGCG
TTACATAACTTACGGTAAATGGCCCGCCTGGCTGACCGCCCAACGACCCCCGCCCATTGACGTCAATAAT
GACGTATGTTCCCATAGTAACGCCAATAGGGACTTTCCATTGACGTCAATGGGTGGAGTATTTACGGTAA
ACTGCCCACTTGGCAGTACATCAAGTGTATCATATGCCAAGTCCGCCCCCTATTGACGTCAATGACGGTA
AATGGCCCGCCTGGCATTATGCCCAGTACATGACCTTACGGGACTTTCCTACTTGGCAGTACATCTACGT
ATTAGTCATCGCTATTACCATGGTGATGCGGTTTTGGCAGTACACCAATGGGCGTGGATAGCGGTTTGAC
TCACGGGGATTTCCAAGTCTCCACCCCATTGACGTCAATGGGAGTTTGTTTTGGCACCAAAATCAACGGG
ACTTTCCAAAATGTCGTAATAACCCCGCCCCGTTGACGCAAATGGGCGGTAGGCGTGTACGGTGGGAGGT
CTATATAAGCAGAGCTCGTTTAGTGAACCGTCAGAATTTTGTAATACGACTCACTATAGGGCGGCCGGGA
ATTCATGATGCTCAAGTCTATCACAGAAAGCTTTGCCACAGCAATCCATGGCTTGAAAGTGGGACACCTG
ACAGATCGTGTTATTCAGAGGAGCAAGAGGATGATTCTAGACACTCTGGGTGCTGGGTTCCTGGGAACCA
CTACGGAAGTGTTTCACATAGCCAGCCAATATAGCAAGATCTACAGTTCCAACATATCCAGCACTGTTTG
GGGTCAGCCAGACATCAGGCTCCCGCCCACATATGCTGCTTTTGTGAACGGTGTGGCTATTCACTCCATG
GATTTTGATGACACGTGGCACCCTGCCACCCACCCTTCTGGGGCTGTCCTTCCTGTCCTCACAGCTTTAG
CAGAAGCCCTGCCAAGGAGTCCAAAGTTTTCTGGCCTTGACCTGCTGCTGGCTTTCAATGTTGGTATTGA
AGTGCAAGGCCGATTACTGCATTTCGCCAAGGAGGCCAATGACATGCCAAAGAGATTCCATCCCCCTTCC
GTGGTAGGAACGTTGGGTAGTGCTGCTGCTGCATCCAAGTTTTTAGGACTTAGCTCGACAAAGTGCCGAG
AAGCTCTGGCCATTGCTGTTTCCCATGCTGGGGCACCCATGGCCAATGCTGCCACCCAGACCAAGCCCCT
CCACATTGGCAATGCTGCCAAGCATGGGATAGAAGCTGCATTTTTGGCAATGTTGGGTCTCCAAGGAAAC
AAGCAGGTCTTGGACTTGGAGGCAGGATTTGGGGCCTTTTATGCCAACTATTCCCCAAAAGTCCTTCCAA
GCATAGCTTCCTACAGTTGGCTGCTGGACCAGCAGGACGTGGCCTTTAAGCATTTTCCTGCACATTTATC
TACCCACTGGGTGGCAGACGCAGCTGCATCTGTGAGAAAGCACCTTGTAGCAGAGAGAGCCCTGCTTCCA
ACTGACTACATTAAGAGAATTGTGCTCAGGATACCAAATGTCCAGTATGTAAACAGGCCCTTTCCAGTTT
CGGAGCATGAAGCCCGTCATTCATTCCAGTATGTGGCCTGTGCCATGCTGCTTGATGGTGGCATCACTGT
CCCCTCATTCCATGAATGCCAGATCAACAGGCCACAGGTGAGAGAGCTGCTCAGTAAGGTGGAGCTGGAG
TACCCTCCGGACAACTTGCCAAGCTTCAACATACTGTACTGTGAAATAAGTGTCACCCTCAAGGATGGAG
CCACCTTCACAGATCGCTCTGATACCTTCTATGGGCACTGGAGAAAACCACTGAGCCAGGAGGACCTAGA
GGAAAAGTTCAGAGCCAATGCCTCCAAGATGCTGTCCTGGGACACAGTGGAAAGCCTTATAAAGATAGTC
AAAAATCTAGAAGACCTAGAAGACTGTTCTGTGTTAACTACACTTCTCAAAGGACCCTCTCCACCAGAGG
TAGCTTCAAACTCTCCAGCATGTAATAATTCTATCACAAATCTCTCCAAGCGGCCGCTCGAGCAGAAACT
CATCTCAGAAGAGGATCTGGCAGCAAATGATATCCTGGATTACAAGGATGACGACGATAAGGTTTAAACG
GCCGGCCGCGGTCATAGCTGTTTCCTGAACAGATCCCGGGTGGCATCCCTGTGACCCCTCCCCAGTGCCT
CTCCTGGCCCTGGAAGTTGCCACTCCAGTGCCCACCAGCCTTGTCCTAATAAAATTAAGTTGCATCATTT
TGTCTGACTAGGTGTCCTTCTATAATATTATGGGGTGGAGGGGGGTGGTATGGAGCAAGGGGCAAGTTGG
GAAGACAACCTGTAGGGCCTGCGGGGTCTATTGGGAACCAAGCTGGAGTGCAGTGGCACAATCTTGGCTC
ACTGCAATCTCCGCCTCCTGGGTTCAAGCGATTCTCCTGCCTCAGCCTCCCGAGTTGTTGGGATTCCAGG
CATGCATGACCAGGCTCAGCTAATTTTTGTTTTTTTGGTAGAGACGGGGTTTCACCATATTGGCCAGGCT
GGTCTCCAACTCCTAATCTCAGGTGATCTACCCACCTTGGCCTCCCAAATTGCTGGGATTACAGGCGTGA
ACCACTGCTCCCTTCCCTGTCCTTCTGATTTTAAAATAACTATACCAGCAGGAGGACGTCCAGACACAGC
ATAGGCTACCTGGCCATGCCCAACCGGTGGGACATTTGAGTTGCTTGCTTGGCACTGTCCTCTCATGCGT
TGGGTCCACTCAGTAGATGCCTGTTGAATTGGGTACGCGGCCAGCGGCGAGCGGTATCAGCTCACTCAAA
GGCGGTAATACGGTTATCCACAGAATCAGGGGATAACGCAGGAAAGAACATGTGAGCAAAAGGCCAGCAA
AAGGCCAGGAACCGTAAAAAGGCCGCGTTGCTGGCGTTTTTCCATAGGCTCCGCCCCCCTGACGAGCATC
ACAAAAATCGACGCTCAAGTCAGAGGTGGCGAAACCCGACAGGACTATAAAGATACCAGGCGTTTCCCCC
TGGAAGCTCCCTCGTGCGCTCTCCTGTTCCGACCCTGCCGCTTACCGGATACCTGTCCGCCTTTCTCCCT
TCGGGAAGCGTGGCGCTTTCTCATAGCTCACGCTGTAGGTATCTCAGTTCGGTGTAGGTCGTTCGCTCCA
AGCTGGGCTGTGTGCACGAACCCCCCGTTCAGCCCGACCGCTGCGCCTTATCCGGTAACTATCGTCTTGA
GTCCAACCCGGTAAGACACGACTTATCGCCACTGGCAGCAGCCACTGGTAACAGGATTAGCAGAGCGAGG
TATGTAGGCGGTGCTACAGAGTTCTTGAAGTGGTGGCCTAACTACGGCTACACTAGAAGAACAGTATTTG
GTATCTGCGCTCTGCTGAAGCCAGTTACCTTCGGAAAAAGAGTTGGTAGCTCTTGATCCGGCAAACAAAC
CACCGCTGGTAGCGGTGGTTTTTTTGTTTGCAAGCAGCAGATTACGCGCAGAAAAAAAGGATCTCAAGAA
GATCCTTTGATCTTTTCTACGGGGTCTGACGCTCAGTGGAACGAAAACTCACGTTAAGGGATTTTGGTCA
TGAGATTATCAAAAAGGATCTTCACCTAGATCCTTTTAAATTAAAAATGAAGTTTTAAATCAATCTAAAG
TATATATGAGTAACCTGAGGCTATGGCAGGGCCTGCCGCCCCGACGTTGGCTGCGAGCCCTGGGCCTTCA
CCCGAACTTGGGGGGTGGGGTGGGGAAAAGGAAGAAACGCGGGCGTATTGGCCCCAATGGGGTCTCGGTG
GGGTATCGACAGAGTGCCAGCCCTGGGACCGAACCCCGCGTTTATGAACAAACGACCCAACACCGTGCGT
TTTATTCTGTCTTTTTATTGCCGTCATAGCGCGGGTTCCTTCCGGTATTGTCTCCTTCCGTGTTTCAGTT
AGCCTCCCCCTAGGGTGGGCGAAGAACTCCAGCATGAGATCCCCGCGCTGGAGGATCATCCAGCCGGCGT
CCCGGAAAACGATTCCGAAGCCCAACCTTTCATAGAAGGCGGCGGTGGAATCGAAATCTCGTGATGGCAG
GTTGGGCGTCGCTTGGTCGGTCATTTCGAACCCCAGAGTCCCGCTCAGAAGAACTCGTCAAGAAGGCGAT
AGAAGGCGATGCGCTGCGAATCGGGAGCGGCGATACCGTAAAGCACGAGGAAGCGGTCAGCCCATTCGCC
GCCAAGCTCTTCAGCAATATCACGGGTAGCCAACGCTATGTCCTGATAGCGATCCGCCACACCCAGCCGG
CCACAGTCGATGAATCCAGAAAAGCGGCCATTTTCCACCATGATATTCGGCAAGCAGGCATCGCCATGGG
TCACGACGAGATCCTCGCCGTCGGGCATGCTCGCCTTGAGCCTGGCGAACAGTTCGGCTGGCGCGAGCCC
CTGATGCTCTTCGTCCAGATCATCCTGATCGACAAGACCGGCTTCCATCCGAGTACGTGCTCGCTCGATG
CGATGTTTCGCTTGGTGGTCGAATGGGCAGGTAGCCGGATCAAGCGTATGCAGCCGCCGCATTGCATCAG
CCATGATGGATACTTTCTCGGCAGGAGCAAGGTGAGATGACAGGAGATCCTGCCCCGGCACTTCGCCCAA
TAGCAGCCAGTCCCTTCCCGCTTCAGTGACAACGTCGAGCACAGCTGCGCAAGGAACGCCCGTCGTGGCC
AGCCACGATAGCCGCGCTGCCTCGTCTTGCAGTTCATTCAGGGCACCGGACAGGTCGGTCTTGACAAAAA
GAACCGGGCGCCCCTGCGCTGACAGCCGGAACACGGCGGCATCAGAGCAGCCGATTGTCTGTTGTGCCCA
GTCATAGCCGAATAGCCTCTCCACCCAAGCGGCCGGAGAACCTGCGTGCAATCCATCTTGTTCAATCATG
CGAAACGATCCTCATCCTGTCTCTTGATCGATCTTTGCAAAAGCCTAGGCCTCCAAAAAAGCCTCCTCAC
TACTTCTGGAATAGCTCAGAGGCCGAGGCGGCCTCGGCCTCTGCATAAATAAAAAAAATTAGTCAGCCAT
GGGGCGGAGAATGGGCGGAACTGGGCGGAGTTAGGGGCGGGATGGGCGGAGTTAGGGGCGGGACTATGGT
TGCTGACTAATTGAGATGCATGCTTTGCATACTTCTGCCTGCTGGGGAGCCTGGGGACTTTCCACACCTG
GTTGCTGACTAATTGAGATGCATGCTTTGCATACTTCTGCCTGCTGGGGAGCCTGGGGACTTTCCACACC
CTAACTGACACACATTCCACAGCTGGTTCTTTCCGCCTCAGGACTCTTCCTTTTTCAATATTATTGAAGC
ATTTATCAGGGTTATTGTCTCATGAGCGGATACATATTTGAATGTATTTAGAAAAATAAACAAATAGGGG
TTCCGCGCACATTTCCCCGAAAAGTGCCACCTG
[124 nt withheld, positions 5844-5967]
C
[91 nt withheld, positions 5969-6059]
A
[49 nt withheld, positions 6061-6109]
CCTTTGACGTTGGAGTCCACGTTCTTT
[37 nt withheld, positions 6137-6173]
ACCCTATCTCGGTCTATTCTTTTGATTTATAAGGGATTTTGCCGATTTCGGCCTATTGGTTAAAAAATGA
GCTGATTTAACAAAAATTTAACGCGAATTTT
Features (pLannotate 1.2.2; 16 found; start..end, strand, type, name):
      1..25      +  rep_origin     M13 ori (fragment): M13 bacteriophage origin of replication; arrow indicates direction of (+) strand synthesis
     29..183     -  CDS            lacZα (fragment): LacZα fragment of β-galactosidase; lacZ fragment
    343..722     +  enhancer       CMV enhancer: human cytomegalovirus immediate early enhancer
    724..923     +  promoter       CMV promoter: human cytomegalovirus (CMV) immediate early promoter
    952..970     +  promoter       T7 promoter: promoter for bacteriophage T7 RNA polymerase
    985..2427    +  CDS            ACOD1: IRG1_HUMAN - Also known as IRG1. Experimental evidence at protein level: Swiss-Prot protein existence level 1. Cis-aconitate decarboxylase that catalyzes production of itaconate and is involved in the inhibition of the inflammatory response (PubMed:23609450, PubMed:23610393). Acts as a negative regulator of the Toll-like receptors (TLRs)-mediated inflammatory innate response by stimulating the tumor necrosis factor alpha-induced protein TNFAIP3 expression via reactive oxygen species (ROS) in LPS- tolerized macrophages (PubMed:23609450). Involved in antimicrobial response of innate immune cells
   2488..2512    +  CDS            3xFLAG (fragment): three tandem FLAG® epitope tags
   2558..3180    +  polyA_signal   hGH poly(A) signal: human growth hormone polyadenylation signal
   3329..3917    -  rep_origin     ori: high-copy-number ColE1/pMB1/pBR322/pUC origin of replication
   4139..4155    +  polyA_signal   bGH poly(A) signal (fragment): bovine growth hormone polyadenylation signal
   4246..4293    -  polyA_signal   HSV TK poly(A) signal: herpes simplex virus thymidine kinase polyadenylation signal (Cole and Stacy, 1985)
   4352..4504    -  CDS            ble (fragment): BLE_KLEPN - Experimental evidence at protein level: Swiss-Prot protein existence level 1. Binding protein with a strong affinity to the bleomycin family of antibiotics. Binds to CL990; an antimitotic-antibiotic compound. From Klebsiella pneumoniae.
   4525..5319    -  CDS            NeoR/KanR: aminoglycoside phosphotransferase from Tn5; aph(3')-II (or nptII); confers resistance to neomycin, kanamycin, and G418 (Geneticin®)
   5354..5711    -  promoter       SV40 promoter: SV40 enhancer and early promoter
   5713..5817    -  promoter       AmpR promoter: bla
   5844..6272    +  rep_origin     f1 ori (sequence partly withheld): f1 bacteriophage origin of replication; arrow indicates direction of (+) strand synthesis
