[The description below was written by a language model from this plasmid's Addgene catalogue record and pLannotate feature annotations shown in this document.]
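Description:
pCAD108_Arg273His_pCMV6Entry-hIRG1 is a 6,274 bp mammalian expression plasmid built on the commercial pCMV6-Entry backbone, carrying the human cis-aconitate decarboxylase coding sequence (ACOD1, also called IRG1 or CAD; 1,443 bp) with arginine 273 changed to histidine. It was made by mutagenesis of a purchased wild-type ORF clone in the same vector. In bacteria it replicates from a high-copy ColE1/pUC-type origin and is selected with kanamycin. The resistance gene is the Tn5 NeoR/KanR aminoglycoside phosphotransferase, placed downstream of both a bacterial (AmpR) promoter and the SV40 enhancer/early promoter and followed by an HSV TK polyadenylation signal. This arrangement means the same marker can also confer G418 resistance in mammalian cells. An f1 origin is also present, and the short lacZα, M13 ori, ble and bGH poly(A) annotations are partial fragment matches rather than functional units.

The mutant ORF is transcribed from the CMV immediate-early enhancer and promoter and terminated by the human growth hormone polyadenylation signal. A T7 promoter lies just upstream of the coding sequence and could support in vitro transcription. The catalogue entry lists backbone-encoded C-terminal myc and FLAG tags. The feature table picks up only a FLAG-type match downstream of the ORF, with the myc epitope not annotated separately.

ACOD1 converts cis-aconitate to itaconate, an immunomodulatory and antimicrobial metabolite of innate immune cells. The associated work concerns the crystal structure of the enzyme and the effect of naturally occurring human variants on itaconate synthesis. The plasmid therefore serves to express the Arg273His variant in mammalian cells, with the tags available for detecting the protein.
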