Addgene plasmid #124878: pCAD108_Arg273His_pCMV6Entry-hIRG1
Purpose: Expresses hCAD Arg273His mutant in mammalian cells
Depositing lab: Konrad Buessow. Depositing organization: Helmholtz-Zentrum fuer Infektionsforschung (HZI). Publication: Crystal structure of cis-aconitate decarboxylase reveals the impact of naturally occurring human mutations on itaconate synthesis. Chen F, Lukat P, Iqbal AA, Saile K, Kaever V, van den Heuvel J, Blankenfeldt W, Bussow K, Pessler F. Proc Natl Acad Sci U S A. 2019 Sep 23. pii: 1908770116. doi: 10.1073/pnas.1908770116. PubMed 31548418.
Backbone
  Vector backbone: pCMV6-Entry
  Backbone manufacturer: Origene
  Backbone size w/o insert (bp): 4831
  Total vector size (bp): 6274
  Vector type: Mammalian Expression
Growth in bacteria
  Bacterial resistance: Kanamycin, 50 μg/mL
  Growth temperature: 37°C
  Growth strain: DH5alpha
  Copy number: High Copy
Gene/Insert
  Gene/Insert name: cis-aconitate decarboxylase (alt names: Irg1; CAD)
  Species: H. sapiens (human)
  Insert size (bp): 1443
  Mutation: mutated Arg273 to His
  GenBank ID: NM_001258406
  Entrez Gene: ACOD1 (a.k.a. CAD, IRG1)
  Promoter: CMV
  Tag / fusion protein: myc and FLAG tags (C terminal on backbone)
  Cloning method: Unknown
  Sequencing primers: 5′ CGCAAATGGGCGGTAGGCGTG; 3′ CAGGAAACAGCTATGACC
Resource information
  A portion of this plasmid was derived from a plasmid made by: This plasmid was generated by mutagenesis of the plasmid CAT#: RC232825 purchased from Origene.
Terms and licenses: Academic/Nonprofit Terms; Industry Terms: Not Available to Industry
How to cite: pCAD108_Arg273His_pCMV6Entry-hIRG1 was a gift from Konrad Buessow (Addgene plasmid # 124878 ; http://n2t.net/addgene:124878 ; RRID:Addgene_124878)
